>Addgene plasmid #104725 | pUG-295 | addgene full sequence | sequence record 205472 | Addgene NGS Result
ATTGGGCGCCAGGGTGGTTTTTCTTTTCACCAGTGACACGGGCAACAGCTGATTGCCCTTCACCGCCTGG
CCCTGAGAGAGTTGCAGCAAGCGGTCCACGCTGGTTTGCCCCAGCAGGCGAAAATCCTGTTTGATGGTGG
TTAACGGCGGGATATAACATGAGCTGTCCTCGGTATCGTCGTATCCCACTACCGAGATATCCGCACCAAC
GCGCAGCCCGGACTCGGTAATGGCGCGCATTGCGCCCAGCGCCATCTGATCGTTGGCAACCAGCATCGCA
GTGGGAACGATGCCCTCATTCAGCATTTGCATGGTTTGTTGAAAACCGGACATGGCACTCCAGTCGCCTT
CCCGTTCCGCTATCGGCTGAATTTGATTGCGAGTGAGATATTTATGCCAGCCAGCCAGACGCAGACGCGC
CGAGACAGAACTTAATGGGCCCGCTAACAGCGCGATTTGCTGGTGACCCAATGCGACCAGATGCTCCACG
CCCAGTCGCGTACCGTCCTCATGGGAGAAAATAATACTGTTGATGGGTGTCTGGTCAGAGACATCAAGAA
ATAACGCCGGAACATTAGTGCAGGCAGCTTCCACAGCAATGGCATCCTGGTCATCCAGCGGATAGTTAAT
GATCAGCCCACTGACGCGTTGCGCGAGAAGATTGTGCACCGCCGCTTTACAGGCTTCGACGCCGCTTCGT
TCTACCATCGACACCACCACGCTGGCACCCAGTTGATCGGCGCGAGATTTAATCGCCGCGACAATTTGCG
ACGGCGCGTGCAGGGCCAGACTGGAGGTGGCAACGCCAATCAGCAACGACTGTTTGCCCGCCAGTTGTTG
TGCCACGCGGTTGGGAATGTAATTCAGCTCCGCCATCGCCGCTTCCACTTTTTCCCGCGTTTTCGCAGAA
ACGTGGCTGGCCTGGTTCACCACGCGGGAAACGGTCTGATAAGAGACACCGGCATACTCTGCGACATCGT
ATAACGTTACTGGTTTCACATTCACCACCCTGAATTGACTCTCTTCCGGGCGCTATCATGCCATACCGCG
AAAGGTTTTGCGCCATTCGATGGTGTCCGGGATCTCGACGCTCTCCCTTATGCGACTCCTGCATTAGGAA
GCAGCCCAGTAGTAGGTTGAGGCCGTTGAGCACCGCCGCCGCAAGGAATGGTGCATGCAAGGAGATGGCG
CCCAACAGTCCCCCGGCCACGGGGCCTGCCACCATACCCACGCCGAAACAAGCGCTCATGAGCCCGAAGT
GGCGAGCCCGATCTTCCCCATCGGTGATGTCGGCGATATAGGCGCCAGCAACCGCACCTGTGGCGCCGGT
GATGCCGGCCACGATGCGTCCGGCGTAGAGGATCGAGATCTCGATCCCGCGAAATTAATACGACTCACTA
TAGGGGAATTGTGAGCGGATAACAATTCCCCTCTAGAAATAATTTTGCCTTAACTTTAAGAAGGAGATAT
ACCATGGGCAGCCACCACCACCACCACCACAGCGGAATGCAGATCTTTGTTAAGACTCTCACCGGAAAGA
CAATCACCCTAGAGGTGGAAAGCTCCGACACCATCGACAACGTTAAGGCCAAGATCCAGGATAAGGAGGG
CATTCCTCCGGATCAGCAGAGGCTTATTTTCGCCGGCAAGCAGCTAGAGGATGGCCGTACGTTGGCTGAT
TACAATATCCAGAAGGAATCCACCCTCCACTTGGTCCTCAGGCTCCGTGGTGGTTAAGCTTGCAATTAAC
TTTAAGAAGGAGATATACAATGCTTCACAAGCGAGCTAGTGAAGCTAACGATAAGAACGATAATACCATC
ATCGGTTCCGATTTAGCATCATCTAAGAAACGCCGTATCGATTTCACTGAATCTTCGTCTGATAAGTCAT
CTTCGATTTTAGCTTCTGGTAGTAGCAGGGGTTTTCACGGCGATAGCGTCGTTCAGCAAATCGACATGGC
TTTTGGTAATTCGAACCGTCAGGAGATTGATGAAGATCTGCACAGTCGCCAGCTCGCCGTCTATGGTCGT
GAGACTATGAGGCGTCTCTTTGCTTCCAATGTTCTCATCTCGGGGATGCACGGTCTTGGTGCCGAGATTG
CCAAGAATCTTATACTTGCTGGTGTGAAGTCTGTGACCTTGCATGATGAAAGAGTTGTAGAGCTATGGGA
CTTATCAAGCAACTTTGTTTTCTCGGAGGATGATGTTGGCAAGAATAGAGCAGATGCTTCTGTTCAGAAG
TTACAGGATCTTAACAATGCTGTGGTTGTCTCTAGCTTGACCAAAAGCTTAAACAAAGAGGATCTTTCTG
GCTTCCAGGTTGTTGTATTCTCTGACATAAGCATGGAAAGAGCAATCGAATTTGATGACTATTGTCACAG
CCATCAGCCTCCTATCGCTTTTGTCAAGGCTGATGTCAGGGGTCTTTTCGGCTCTGTCTTTTGTGATTTT
GGGCCTGAATTTGCGGTTCTTGATGTTGATGGAGAGGAACCCCATACAGGCATCATTGCGTCTATCTCTA
ATGAGAACCAGGCATTTATTTCCTGTGTCGACGATGAGAGGCTTGAGTTTGAAGATGGTGACCTAGTTGT
TTTCTCAGAAGTTGAGGGTATGACAGAATTGAATGATGGGAAACCAAGGAAGATAAAAAGTACACGGCCA
TATTCATTCACCCTTGATGAGGACACTACTAACTATGGAACATATGTGAAGGGTGGTATTGTCACTCAAG
TGAAACAGCCAAAGTTACTGAATTTCAAGCCATTGAGGGAAGCGCTTAAGGATCCAGGGGATTTTCTATT
TAGTGATTTCTCTAAGTTTGATCGGCCTCCACTCCTTCACTTAGCATTCCAGGCACTTGATCATTTTAAA
GCTGAAGCTGGCAGATTTCCTGTTGCTGGCTCAGAAGAGGACGCTCAGAAGCTTATATCGATTGCCACAG
CCATCAATACCGGGCAGGGTGATTTAAAGGTGGAGAATGTTGATCAGAAGCTTCTAAGACACTTTTCCTT
TGGAGCCAAGGCTGTCCTGAATCCTATGGCTGCAATGTTTGGCGGTATTGTTGGACAGGAGGTTGTTAAA
GCTTGCTCTGGAAAATTTCATCCTCTCTTCCAGTTTTTCTACTTTGATTCAGTGGAGTCACTCCCCTCTG
AACCTGTGGACTCGAGTGACTTTGCACCAAGAAACAGCCGGTATGATGCCCAAATATCTGTATTTGGGGC
CAAGTTCCAGAAGAAACTTGAAGATGCTAAAGTTTTCACAGTAGGGTCTGGTGCTCTTGGCTGTGAGTTC
TTGAAAAATTTGGCTCTGATGGGGGTTTCTTGTGGAAGCCAAGGGAAGCTGACAGTGACAGATGATGATA
TCATTGAGAAGAGTAACCTCAGTCGTCAATTTCTGTTCCGTGACTGGAACATTGGACAGGCTAAATCCAC
AGTTGCTGCTTCGGCTGCTGCTGTTATAAATCCTCGCTTCAACATTGAGGCCCTGCAAAACCGTGTTGGC
GCGGAGACTGAGAATGTATTTGACGATGCCTTCTGGGAGAACTTAACTGTTGTCGTCAATGCACTGGATA
ATGTTAATGCGAGGCTCTATGTTGATTCGAGGTGCTTGTATTTCCAGAAGCCTCTCCTTGAGTCTGGAAC
TCTTGGTACAAAGTGCAACACACAGTCGGTTATCCCACATCTAACTGAAAATTACGGTGCCTCAAGGGAC
CCACCAGAGAAACAGGCCCCCATGTGTACAGTGCATTCCTTCCCGCATAACATTGATCACTGTTTAACTT
GGGCTCGCTCTGAGTTTGAGGGTCTGCTGGAGAAAACTCCCGCTGAAGTGAATGCATATCTTTCTAGCCC
AGTTGAGTACACTAACTCAATGATGAGTGCTGGTGATGCTCAGGCGAGGGACACATTGGAGAGGATTGTT
GAGTGCCTTGAAAAGGAGAAGTGTGAAACCTTCCAAGACTGCTTAACCTGGGCACGACTGAGGTTTGAGG
ATTACTTTGTGAACCGTGTCAAGCAATTGATATACACATTTCCTGAAGATGCTGCGACTAGTACCGGAGC
TCCATTCTGGTCTGCTCCAAAAAGATTCCCTCGTCCACTCCAGTACTCGTCGTCCGACCCAAGTCTCCTT
AACTTTATCACAGCGACTGCTATTTTACGAGCAGAGACATTTGGGATCCCGATACCTGAGTGGACTAAGA
ACCCAAAGGAAGCAGCAGAAGCTGTTGACAGAGTGATAGTCCCAGACTTTGAGCCAAGGCAAGATGCAAA
GATTGTGACTGATGAGAAAGCTACCACTTTAACCACTGCTTCGGTGGACGACGCTGCAGTCATCGACGAT
CTCATTGCTAAGATCGACCAGTGTAGGCATAACTTGTCGCCAGACTTCAGGATGAAACCTATTCAGTTCG
AAAAGGATGATGATACAAACTATCACATGGATGTGATAGCAGGACTAGCCAACATGAGGGCGAGAAATTA
CAGCATCCCTGAAGTGGACAAGCTGAAAGCAAAGTTCATAGCAGGGAGAATCATCCCAGCCATTGCGACT
TCAACAGCCATGGCTACTGGGCTGGTCTGCCTCGAGCTGTACAAGGTCCTTGATGGAGGACATAAAGTGG
AAGCTTACAGAAACACATTTGCCAACCTGGCACTTCCACTATTCTCCATGGCTGAACCACTTCCACCAAA
GGTGGTGAAGCACCGTGACATGGCTTGGACAGTTTGGGACAGATGGGTTCTCAAGGGAAACCCAACTCTT
CGTGAGGTGTTGCAGTGGCTGGAGGACAAAGGGCTTAGCGCATACAGCATCTCTTGTGGAAGCTGTCTAC
TGTTCAACAGTATGTTCACAAGGCACAAGGAGAGGATGGACAAGAAGGTTGTGGATCTCGCTCGGGATGT
TGCGAAAGTCGAGTTACCGCCTTATCGCAACCATCTTGATGTAGTGGTGGCTTGTGAGGATGAAGATGAC
AATGACGTCGATATTCCTCTCGTCTCTATCTACTTCAGGTGAGCTTACTATTAACTTTAAGAAGGAGATA
TACCATGTACCCATACGATGTTCCTGACTATGCGGGCTATCCCTATGACGTCCCGGACTATGCAGGATTG
TATCCATATGACGTTCCAGATTACGCCACTAGAGCTGCTTACCCATACGATGTTCCTGACTATGCGGGCT
ATCCCTATGACGTCCCGGACTATGCAGGATTGTATCCATATGACGTTCCAGATTACGCAATGACAACTCC
AGCAAAAAAGAGACTGATGTGGGATTTCAAGAGACTGCAGAAAGATCCTCCTGTGGGAATAAGTGGAGCT
CCACAAGATAACAATATCATGCATTGGAATGCTCTCATCTTTGGACCTGAGGACACTCCATGGGATGGAG
GTACTTTCAAGTTGACTCTTCACTTCACCGAGGATTATCCGAACAAACCCCCGATTGTTCGGTTTGTTTC
ACGGATGTTTCATCCAAACATTTATGCTGATGGAAGCATTTGCTTGGATATCTTGCAAAACCAGTGGAGC
CCCATCTACGACGTTGCTGCAGTTCTCACATCAATTCAGTCTTTGCTCTGTGACCCAAACCCTGACTCAC
CAGCGAACGCAGAGGCTGCAAGGTTGTTCAGTGAGAATAAAAGAGAATATAACAGGAAAGTAATCGAGAT
CGTGGAGCAGAGCTATGTATAAGCTTTNACGCTTTTAAGCCAGCCCCGACACCCGCCAACACCCGCTGAC
GCGCCCTGACGGGCTTGTCTGCTCCCGGCATCCGCTTACAGACAAGCTGTGACCGGGATGAGATCCGGCT
GCTAACAAAGCCCGAAAGGAAGCTGAGTTGGCTGCTGCCACCGCTGAGCAATAACTAGCATAACCCCTTG
GGGCCTCTAAACGGGTCTTGAGGGGTTTTTTGCTGAAAGGAGGAACTATATCCGGATTGGCGAATGGG
[124 nt withheld, positions 5949-6072]
C
[91 nt withheld, positions 6074-6164]
A
[49 nt withheld, positions 6166-6214]
CCTTTGACGTTGGAGTCCACGTTCTTT
[37 nt withheld, positions 6242-6278]
ACCCTATCTCGGTCTATTCTTTTGATTTATAAGGGATTTTGCCGATTTCGGCCTATTGGTTAAAAAATGA
GCTGATTTAACAAAAATTTAACGCGAATTTTAACAAAATATTAACGCTTACAATTTAGGTGGCACTTTTC
GGGGAAATGTGCGCGGAACCCCTATTTGTTTATTTTTCTAAATACATTCAAATATGTATCCGCTCATGAA
TTAATTCTTAGAAAAACTCATCGAGCATCAAATGAAACTGCAATTTATTCATATCAGGATTATCAATACC
ATATTTTTGAAAAAGCCGTTTCTGTAATGAAGGAGAAAACTCACCGAGGCAGTTCCATAGGATGGCAAGA
TCCTGGTATCGGTCTGCGATTCCGACTCGTCCAACATCAATACAACCTATTAATTTCCCCTCGTCAAAAA
TAAGGTTATCAAGTGAGAAATCACCATGAGTGACGACTGAATCCGGTGAGAATGGCAAAAGTTTATGCAT
TTCTTTCCAGACTTGTTCAACAGGCCAGCCATTACGCTCGTCATCAAAATCACTCGCATCAACCAAACCG
TTATTCATTCGTGATTGCGCCTGAGCGAGTCGAAATACGCGATCGCTGTTAAAAGGACAATTACAAACAG
GAATCGAATGCAACCGGCGCAGGAACACTGCCAGCGCATCAACAATATTTTCACCTGAATCAGGATATTC
TTCTAATACCTGGAATGCTGTTTTCCCGGGGATCGCAGTGGTGAGTAACCATGCATCATCAGGAGTACGG
ATAAAATGCTTGATGGTCGGAAGAGGCATAAATTCCGTCAGCCAGTTTAGTCTGACCATCTCATCTGTAA
CATCATTGGCAACGCTACCTTTGCCATGTTTCAGAAACAACTCTGGCGCATCGGGCTTCCCATACAATCG
ATAGATTGTCGCACCTGATTGCCCGACATTATCGCGAGCCCATTTATACCCATATAAATCAGCATCCATG
TTGGAATTTAATCGCGGCCTAGAGCAAGACGTTTCCCGTTGAATATGGCTCATAACACCCCTTGTATTAC
TGTTTATGTAAGCAGACAGTTTTATTGTTCATGACCAAAATCCCTTAACGTGAGTTTTCGTTCCACTGAG
CGTCAGACCCCGTAGAAAAGATCAAAGGATCTTCTTGAGATCCTTTTTTTCTGCGCGTAATCTGCTGCTT
GCAAACAAAAAAACCACCGCTACCAGCGGTGGTTTGTTTGCCGGATCAAGAGCTACCAACTCTTTTTCCG
AAGGTAACTGGCTTCAGCAGAGCGCAGATACCAAATACTGTCCTTCTAGTGTAGCCGTAGTTAGGCCACC
ACTTCAAGAACTCTGTAGCACCGCCTACATACCTCGCTCTGCTAATCCTGTTACCAGTGGCTGCTGCCAG
TGGCGATAAGTCGTGTCTTACCGGGTTGGACTCAAGACGATAGTTACCGGATAAGGCGCAGCGGTCGGGC
TGAACGGGGGGTTCGTGCACACAGCCCAGCTTGGAGCGAACGACCTACACCGAACTGAGATACCTACAGC
GTGAGCTATGAGAAAGCGCCACGCTTCCCGAAGGGAGAAAGGCGGACAGGTATCCGGTAAGCGGCAGGGT
CGGAACAGGAGAGCGCACGAGGGAGCTTCCAGGGGGAAACGCCTGGTATCTTTATAGTCCTGTCGGGTTT
CGCCACCTCTGACTTGAGCGTCGATTTTTGTGATGCTCGTCAGGGGGGCGGAGCCTATGGAAAAACGCCA
GCAACGCGGCCTTTTTACGGTTCCTGGCCTTTTGCTGGCCTTTTGCTCACATGTTCTTTCCTGCGTTATC
CCCTGATTCTGTGGATAACCGTATTACCGCCTTTGAGTGAGCTGATACCGCTCGCCGCAGCCGAACGACC
GAGCGCAGCGAGTCAGTGAGCGAGGAAGCGGAAGAGCGCCTGATGCGGTATTTTCTCCTTACGCATCTGT
GCGGTATTTCACACCGCAATGGTGCACTCTCAGTACAATCTGCTCTGATGCCGCATAGTTAAGCCAGTAT
ACACTCCGCTATCGCTACGTGACTGGGTCATGGCTGCGCCCCGACACCCGCCAACACCCGCTGACGCGCC
CTGACGGGCTTGTCTGCTCCCGGCATCCGCTTACAGACAAGCTGTGACCGACTCCGGGAGCTGCATGTGT
CAGAGGTTTTCACCGTCATCACCGAAACGCGCGAGGCAGCTGCGGTAAAGCTCATCAGCGTGGTCGTGAA
GCGATTCACAGATGTCTGCCTGTTCATCCGCGTCCAGCTCGTTGAGTTTCTCCAGAAGCGTTAATGTCTG
GCTTCTGATAAAGCGGGCCATGTTAAGGGCGGTTTTTTCCTGTTTGGTCACTGATGCCTCCGTGTAAGGG
GGATTTCTGTTCATGGGGGTAATGATACCGATGAAACGAGAGAGGATGCTCACGATACGGGTTACTGATG
ATGAACATGCCCGGTTACTGGAACGTTGTGAGGGTAAACAACTGGCGGTATGGATGCGGCGGGACCAGAG
AAAAATCACTCAGGGTCAATGCCAGCGCTTCGTTAATACAGATGTAGGTGTTCCACAGGGTAGCCAGCAG
CATCCTGCGATGCAGATCCGGAACATAATGGTGCAGGGCGCTGACTTCCGCGTTTCCAGACTTTACGAAA
CACGGAAACCCAAGACCATTCATGTTGTTGCTCAGGTCGCAGACGTTTTGCAGCAGCAGTCGCTTCACGT
TCGCTCGCGTATCGGTGATTCATTCTGCTAACCAGTAAGGCAACCCCGCCAGCCTAGCCGGGTCCTCAAC
GACAGGAGCACGATCATGCGCACCCGTGGGGCCGCCATGCCGGCGATAATGGCCTGCTTCTCGCCGAAAC
GTTTGGTGGCGGGACCAGTGACGAAGGCTTGAGCGAGGGCGTGCAAGATTCCGAATACCGCAAGCGACAG
GCCGATCATCGTCGCGCTCCAGCGAAAGCGGTCCTCGCCGAAAATGACCCAGAGCGCTGCCGGCACCTGT
CCTACGAGTTGCATGATAAAGAACACAGTCATAAGTGCGGCGACGATAGTCATGCCCCGCGCCCACCGGA
AGGAGCTGACTGGGTTGAAGGCTCTCAAGGGCATCGGTCGAGATCCCGGTGCCTAATGAGTGAGCTAACT
TACATTAATTGCGTTGCGCTCACTGCCCGCTTTCCAGTCGGGAAACCTGTCGTGCCAGCTGCATTAATGA
ATCGGCCAACGCGCGGGGAGAGGCGGTTTGCGT
Features (pLannotate 1.2.2; 25 found; start..end, strand, type, name):
   1000..1077    -  promoter       lacI promoter: lacI
   1085..1364    -  CDS            TcR (fragment): tetracycline efflux protein; tet; confers resistance to tetracycline
   1386..1404    +  promoter       T7 promoter: promoter for bacteriophage T7 RNA polymerase
   1405..1429    +  protein_bind   lac operator: The lac repressor binds to the lac operator to inhibit transcription in E. coli. This inhibition can be relieved by adding lactose or isopropyl-β-D-thiogalactopyranoside (IPTG). lac repressor encoded by lacI
   1450..1467    +  RBS            RBS (fragment): efficient ribosome binding site from bacteriophage T7 gene 10 (Olins and Rangwala, 1989)
   1482..1500    +  CDS            9xHis (fragment): 9xHis affinity tag
   1507..1734    +  CDS            UBIQ_AVESA: Experimental evidence at protein level: Swiss-Prot protein existence level 1. Ubiquitin exists either covalently attached to another protein, or free (unanchored). When covalently bound, it is conjugated to target proteins via an isopeptide bond either as a monomer (monoubiquitin), a polymer linked via different Lys residues of the ubiquitin (polyubiquitin chains) or a linear polymer linked via the initiator Met of the ubiquitin (linear polyubiquitin chains). Polyubiquitin chains, when attached to a target protein, have different functions depending on the Lys residue of the ubiquitin that is
   1746..1763    +  RBS            RBS (fragment): efficient ribosome binding site from bacteriophage T7 gene 10 (Olins and Rangwala, 1989)
   1770..5009    +  CDS            UBA1: UBE11_ARATH - Also known as MOS5. Experimental evidence at protein level: Swiss-Prot protein existence level 1. Activates ubiquitin by first adenylating its C-terminal glycine residue with ATP, and thereafter linking this residue to the side chain of a cysteine residue in E1, yielding a ubiquitin-E1 thioester and free AMP. From Arabidopsis thaliana (Mouse-ear cress).
   5021..5038    +  RBS            RBS (fragment): efficient ribosome binding site from bacteriophage T7 gene 10 (Olins and Rangwala, 1989)
   5048..5136    +  CDS            3xHA (fragment): three tandem HA epitope tags
   5150..5238    +  CDS            3xHA (fragment): three tandem HA epitope tags
   5240..5689    +  CDS            UBC3: UBC3_ARATH - Experimental evidence at transcript level: Swiss-Prot protein existence level 2. Accepts the ubiquitin from the E1 complex and catalyzes its covalent attachment to other proteins. From Arabidopsis thaliana (Mouse-ear cress).
   5808..5857    +  CDS            SET1 (fragment): solubility-enhancement tag derived from T7 phage gene 10B
   5865..5912    +  terminator     T7 terminator: transcription terminator for bacteriophage T7 RNA polymerase
   5949..6377    +  rep_origin     f1 ori (sequence partly withheld): f1 bacteriophage origin of replication; arrow indicates direction of (+) strand synthesis
   6430..6487    +  promoter       AmpR promoter (fragment): bla
   6496..7311    -  CDS            KanR: aminoglycoside phosphotransferase; aph(3')-Ia; confers resistance to kanamycin in bacteria or G418 (Geneticin®) in eukaryotes
   7433..8021    +  rep_origin     ori: high-copy-number ColE1/pMB1/pBR322/pUC origin of replication
   8207..8346    -  misc_feature   bom: basis of mobility region from pBR322
   8448..8639    -  CDS            rop: Rop protein, which maintains plasmids at low copy number; rop
   8656..9036    +  CDS            YPB1_ECOLX: Protein predicted: Swiss-Prot protein existence level 4. From Escherichia coli.
   9108..9399    -  CDS            TcR (fragment): tetracycline efflux protein; tet; confers resistance to tetracycline
   9414..9435    -  protein_bind   CAP binding site: CAP binding activates transcription in the presence of cAMP. E. coli catabolite activator protein
   9448..999     -  CDS            lacI (across the origin): lac repressor; lacI; The lac repressor binds to the lac operator to inhibit transcription in E. coli. This inhibition can be relieved by adding lactose or isopropyl-β-D-thiogalactopyranoside (IPTG).
