[The description below was written by a language model from this plasmid's Addgene catalogue record and pLannotate feature annotations shown in this document.]
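Description:
pUG-295 is a bacterial expression plasmid from the UbiGate toolbox, a Golden Gate-style modular cloning system for reconstituting ubiquitination cascades. It is catalogued as a "Level 2" construct, meaning a multigene assembly, built in the pET-28GG backbone by BpiI cloning, with the sites destroyed in the process. The backbone carries a ColE1/pBR322-type origin together with rop and the bom region, consistent with the low copy number stated in the record, plus an f1 origin and a kanamycin resistance gene for selection. A lacI gene with its own promoter supplies lac repressor. The small TcR fragments and partial AmpR promoter annotated in the table appear to be pBR322-derived backbone remnants rather than functional markers.

The payload is a polycistronic operon of Arabidopsis thaliana ubiquitination components, driven by a single T7 promoter with a lac operator, so expression is IPTG-inducible in E. coli hosts that supply T7 RNA polymerase. Three open reading frames follow, each preceded by its own T7 gene 10-type ribosome binding site: N-terminally His-tagged ubiquitin, the E1 ubiquitin-activating enzyme UBA1, and the E2 conjugating enzyme UBC3 fused at its N terminus to HA epitope repeats. A T7 terminator closes the unit. The "EL3" element in the insert name is not explained in the record; it may be an end-linker module of the assembly system, and no E3 ligase or substrate is annotated.

Co-expressing ubiquitin, E1 and E2 in one cell allows ubiquitin activation and E2 charging to be reconstituted in bacteria. The His and HA tags permit purification and detection of ubiquitin and the E2.
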