Addgene plasmid #104725: pUG-295
Purpose: Level 2 construct
Depositing lab: Marco Trujillo. Depositing organization: Leibniz Institute of Plant Biochemistry (IPB). Publication: UbiGate: a synthetic biology toolbox to analyse ubiquitination. Kowarschik K, Hoehenwarter W, Marillonnet S, Trujillo M. New Phytol. 2018 Mar;217(4):1749-1763. doi: 10.1111/nph.14900. Epub 2017 Nov 30. PubMed 29194629.
Backbone
  Vector backbone: pET-28GG
  Backbone size w/o insert (bp): 5190
  Vector type: Bacterial Expression
Growth in bacteria
  Bacterial resistance: Kanamycin, 50 μg/mL
  Growth temperature: 37°C
  Growth strain: DH5alpha
  Copy number: Low Copy
Gene/Insert
  Gene/Insert name: HIS-Ubq_UBA1_HA-UBC3_EL3 (alt name: AT4G05320,AT2G30110,AT5G62540)
  Species: A. thaliana (mustard weed)
  Promoter: T7
  Tag / fusion protein: HIS-Ubq, HA-E2 (N terminal on insert)
  Cloning method: Restriction Enzyme; 5′ cloning site BpiI (destroyed during cloning); 3′ cloning site BpiI (destroyed during cloning)
  Sequencing primers: 5′ T7; 3′ T7 Terminal
Terms and licenses: Academic/Nonprofit Terms; Industry Terms: Not Available to Industry
How to cite: pUG-295 was a gift from Marco Trujillo (Addgene plasmid # 104725 ; http://n2t.net/addgene:104725 ; RRID:Addgene_104725)
